>Addgene plasmid #187057 | pCMV_ABE‐NG‐loop | addgene full sequence | sequence record 369024 | Addgene NGS Result
TAGGTCGTTCGCTCCAAGCTGGGCTGTGTGCACGAACCCCCCGTTCAGCCCGACCGCTGCGCCTTATCCG
GTAACTATCGTCTTGAGTCCAACCCGGTAAGACACGACTTATCGCCACTGGCAGCAGCCACTGGTAACAG
GATTAGCAGAGCGAGGTATGTAGGCGGTGCTACAGAGTTCTTGAAGTGGTGGCCTAACTACGGCTACACT
AGAAGAACAGTATTTGGTATCTGCGCTCTGCTGAAGCCAGTTACCTTCGGAAAAAGAGTTGGTAGCTCTT
GATCCGGCAAACAAACCACCGCTGGTAGCGGTGGTTTTTTTGTTTGCAAGCAGCAGATTACGCGCAGAAA
AAAAGGATCTCAAGAAGATCCTTTGATCTTTTCTACGGGGTCTGACACTCAGTGGAACGAAAACTCACGT
TAAGGGATTTTGGTCATGAGATTATCAAAAAGGATCTTCACCTAGATCCTTTTAAATTAAAAATGAAGTT
TTAAATCAATCTAAAGTATATATGAGTAAACTTGGTCTGACAGTTACCAATGCTTAATCAGTGAGGCACC
TATCTCAGCGATCTGTCTATTTCGTTCATCCATAGTTGCCTGACTCCCCGTCGTGTAGATAACTACGATA
CGGGAGGGCTTACCATCTGGCCCCAGTGCTGCAATGATACCGCGAGACCCACGCTCACCGGCTCCAGATT
TATCAGCAATAAACCAGCCAGCCGGAAGGGCCGAGCGCAGAAGTGGTCCTGCAACTTTATCCGCCTCCAT
CCAGTCTATTAATTGTTGCCGGGAAGCTAGAGTAAGTAGTTCGCCAGTTAATAGTTTGCGCAACGTTGTT
GCCATTGCTACAGGCATCGTGGTGTCACGCTCGTCGTTTGGTATGGCTTCATTCAGCTCCGGTTCCCAAC
GATCAAGGCGAGTTACATGATCCCCCATGTTGTGCAAAAAAGCGGTTAGCTCCTTCGGTCCTCCGATCGT
TGTCAGAAGTAAGTTGGCCGCAGTGTTATCACTCATGGTTATGGCAGCACTGCATAATTCTCTTACTGTC
ATGCCATCCGTAAGATGCTTTTCTGTGACTGGTGAGTACTCAACCAAGTCATTCTGAGAATAGTGTATGC
GGCGACCGAGTTGCTCTTGCCCGGCGTCAATACGGGATAATACCGCGCCACATAGCAGAACTTTAAAAGT
GCTCATCATTGGAAAACGTTCTTCGGGGCGAAAACTCTCAAGGATCTTACCGCTGTTGAGATCCAGTTCG
ATGTAACCCACTCGTGCACCCAACTGATCTTCAGCATCTTTTACTTTCACCAGCGTTTCTGGGTGAGCAA
AAACAGGAAGGCAAAATGCCGCAAAAAAGGGAATAAGGGCGACACGGAAATGTTGAATACTCATACTCTT
CCTTTTTCAATATTATTGAAGCATTTATCAGGGTTATTGTCTCATGAGCGGATACATATTTGAATGTATT
TAGAAAAATAAACAAATAGGGGTTCCGCGCACATTTCCCCGAAAAGTGCCACCTGACGTCGACGGATCGG
GAGATCGATCTCCCGATCCCCTAGGGTCGACTCTCAGTACAATCTGCTCTGATGCCGCATAGTTAAGCCA
GTATCTGCTCCCTGCTTGTGTGTTGGAGGTCGCTGAGTAGTGCGCGAGCAAAATTTAAGCTACAACAAGG
CAAGGCTTGACCGACAATTGCATGAAGAATCTGCTTAGGGTTAGGCGTTTTGCGCTGCTTCGCGATGTAC
GGGCCAGATATACGCGTTGACATTGATTATTGACTAGTTATTAATAGTAATCAATTACGGGGTCATTAGT
TCATAGCCCATATATGGAGTTCCGCGTTACATAACTTACGGTAAATGGCCCGCCTGGCTGACCGCCCAAC
GACCCCCGCCCATTGACGTCAATAATGACGTATGTTCCCATAGTAACGCCAATAGGGACTTTCCATTGAC
GTCAATGGGTGGAGTATTTACGGTAAACTGCCCACTTGGCAGTACATCAAGTGTATCATATGCCAAGTAC
GCCCCCTATTGACGTCAATGACGGTAAATGGCCCGCCTGGCATTATGCCCAGTACATGACCTTATGGGAC
TTTCCTACTTGGCAGTACATCTACGTATTAGTCATCGCTATTACCATGGTGATGCGGTTTTGGCAGTACA
TCAATGGGCGTGGATAGCGGTTTGACTCACGGGGATTTCCAAGTCTCCACCCCATTGACGTCAATGGGAG
TTTGTTTTGGCACCAAAATCAACGGGACTTTCCAAAATGTCGTAACAACTCCGCCCCATTGACGCAAATG
GGCGGTAGGCGTGTACGGTGGGAGGTCTATATAAGCAGAGCTGGTTTAGTGAACCGTCAGATCCGCTAGA
GATCCGCGGCCGCTAATACGACTCACTATAGGGAGAGCCGCCACCATGAAACGGACAGCCGACGGAAGCG
AGTTCGAGTCACCAAAGAAGAAGCGGAAAGTCTCTGAAGTCGAGTTTAGCCACGAGTATTGGATGAGGCA
CGCACTGACCCTGGCAAAGCGAGCATGGGATGAAAGAGAAGTCCCCGTGGGCGCCGTGCTGGTGCACAAC
AATAGAGTGATCGGAGAGGGATGGAACAGGCCAATCGGCCGCCACGACCCTACCGCACACGCAGAGATCA
TGGCACTGAGGCAGGGAGGCCTGGTCATGCAGAATTACCGCCTGATCGATGCCACCCTGTATGTGACACT
GGAGCCATGCGTGATGTGCGCAGGAGCAATGATCCACAGCAGGATCGGAAGAGTGGTGTTCGGAGCACGG
GACGCCAAGACCGGCGCAGCAGGCTCCCTGATGGATGTGCTGCACCACCCCGGCATGAACCACCGGGTGG
AGATCACAGAGGGAATCCTGGCAGACGAGTGCGCCGCCCTGCTGAGCGATTTCTTTAGAATGCGGAGACA
GGAGATCAAGGCCCAGAAGAAGGCACAGAGCTCCACCGACTCTGGAGGATCTAGCGGAGGATCCTCTGGA
AGCGAGACACCAGGCACAAGCGAGTCCGCCACACCAGAGAGCTCCGGCGGCTCCTCCGGAGGATCCTCTG
AGGTGGAGTTTTCCCACGAGTACTGGATGAGACATGCCCTGACCCTGGCCAAGAGGGCACGCGATGAGAG
GGAGGTGCCTGTGGGAGCCGTGCTGGTGCTGAACAATAGAGTGATCGGCGAGGGCTGGAACAGAGCCATC
GGCCTGCACGACCCAACAGCCCATGCCGAAATTATGGCCCTGAGACAGGGCGGCCTGGTCATGCAGAACT
ACAGACTGATTGACGCCACCCTGTACGTGACATTCGAGCCTTGCGTGATGTGCGCCGGCGCCATGATCCA
CTCTAGGATCGGCCGCGTGGTGTTTGGCGTGAGGAACGCAAAAACCGGCGCCGCAGGCTCCCTGATGGAC
GTGCTGCACTACCCCGGCATGAATCACCGCGTCGAAATTACCGAGGGAATCCTGGCAGATGAATGTGCCG
CCCTGCTGTGCTATTTCTTTCGGATGCCTAGACAGGTGTTCAATGCTCAGAAGAAGGCCCAGAGCTCCAC
CGACTCCGGAGGATCTAGCGGAGGCTCCTCTGGCTCTGAGACACCTGGCACAAGCGAGAGCGCAACACCT
GAAAGCAGCGGGGGCAGCAGCGGGGGGTCAGACAAGAAGTACAGCATCGGCCTGGCCATCGGCACCAACT
CTGTGGGCTGGGCCGTGATCACCGACGAGTACAAGGTGCCCAGCAAGAAATTCAAGGTGCTGGGCAACAC
CGACCGGCACAGCATCAAGAAGAACCTGATCGGAGCCCTGCTGTTCGACAGCGGCGAAACAGCCGAGGCC
ACCCGGCTGAAGAGAACCGCCAGAAGAAGATACACCAGACGGAAGAACCGGATCTGCTATCTGCAAGAGA
TCTTCAGCAACGAGATGGCCAAGGTGGACGACAGCTTCTTCCACAGACTGGAAGAGTCCTTCCTGGTGGA
AGAGGATAAGAAGCACGAGCGGCACCCCATCTTCGGCAACATCGTGGACGAGGTGGCCTACCACGAGAAG
TACCCCACCATCTACCACCTGAGAAAGAAACTGGTGGACAGCACCGACAAGGCCGACCTGCGGCTGATCT
ATCTGGCCCTGGCCCACATGATCAAGTTCCGGGGCCACTTCCTGATCGAGGGCGACCTGAACCCCGACAA
CAGCGACGTGGACAAGCTGTTCATCCAGCTGGTGCAGACCTACAACCAGCTGTTCGAGGAAAACCCCATC
AACGCCAGCGGCGTGGACGCCAAGGCCATCCTGTCTGCCAGACTGAGCAAGAGCAGACGGCTGGAAAATC
TGATCGCCCAGCTGCCCGGCGAGAAGAAGAATGGCCTGTTCGGAAACCTGATTGCCCTGAGCCTGGGCCT
GACCCCCAACTTCAAGAGCAACTTCGACCTGGCCGAGGATGCCAAACTGCAGCTGAGCAAGGACACCTAC
GACGACGACCTGGACAACCTGCTGGCCCAGATCGGCGACCAGTACGCCGACCTGTTTCTGGCCGCCAAGA
ACCTGTCCGACGCCATCCTGCTGAGCGACATCCTGAGAGTGAACACCGAGATCACCAAGGCCCCCCTGAG
CGCCTCTATGATCAAGAGATACGACGAGCACCACCAGGACCTGACCCTGCTGAAAGCTCTCGTGCGGCAG
CAGCTGCCTGAGAAGTACAAAGAGATTTTCTTCGACCAGAGCAAGAACGGCTACGCCGGCTACGTGGGCG
CCGACAAGAAGCTGCGCAAGCGCAGCTCTAAACTGGCCACAGAGGAAGAGTTCTACAAGTTCATCAAGCC
CATCCTGGAAAAGATGGACGGCACCGAGGAACTGCTCGTGAAGCTGAACAGAGAGGACCTGCTGCGGAAG
CAGCGGACCTTCGACAACGGCAGCATCCCCCACCAGATCCACCTGGGAGAGCTGCACGCCATTCTGCGGC
GGCAGGAAGATTTTTACCCATTCCTGAAGGACAACCGGGAAAAGATCGAGAAGATCCTGACCTTCCGCAT
CCCCTACTACGTGGGCCCTCTGGCCAGGGGAAACAGCAGATTCGCCTGGATGACCAGAAAGAGCGAGGAA
ACCATCACCCCCTGGAACTTCGAGGAAGTGGTGGACAAGGGCGCTTCCGCCCAGAGCTTCATCGAGCGGA
TGACCAACTTCGATAAGAACCTGCCCAACGAGAAGGTGCTGCCCAAGCACAGCCTGCTGTACGAGTACTT
CACCGTGTATAACGAGCTGACCAAAGTGAAATACGTGACCGAGGGAATGAGAAAGCCCGCCTTCCTGAGC
GGCGAGCAGAAAAAGGCCATCGTGGACCTGCTGTTCAAGACCAACCGGAAAGTGACCGTGAAGCAGCTGA
AAGAGGACTACTTCAAGAAAATCGAGTGCTTCGACTCCGTGGAAATCTCCGGCGTGGAAGATCGGTTCAA
CGCCTCCCTGGGCACATACCACGATCTGCTGAAAATTATCAAGGACAAGGACTTCCTGGACAATGAGGAA
AACGAGGACATTCTGGAAGATATCGTGCTGACCCTGACACTGTTTGAGGACAGAGAGATGATCGAGGAAC
GGCTGAAAACCTATGCCCACCTGTTCGACGACAAAGTGATGAAGCAGCTGAAGCGGCGGAGATACACCGG
CTGGGGCAGGCTGAGCCGGAAGCTGATCAACGGCATCCGGGACAAGCAGTCCGGCAAGACAATCCTGGAT
TTCCTGAAGTCCGACGGCTTCGCCAACAGAAACTTCATGCAGCTGATCCACGACGACAGCCTGACCTTTA
AAGAGGACATCCAGAAAGCCCAGGTGTCCGGCCAGGGCGATAGCCTGCACGAGCACATTGCCAATCTGGC
CGGCAGCCCCGCCATTAAGAAGGGCATCCTGCAGACAGTGAAGGTGGTGGACGAGCTCGTGAAAGTGATG
GGCCGGCACAAGCCCGAGAACATCGTGATCGAAATGGCCAGAGAGAACCAGACCACCCAGAAGGGACAGA
AGAACAGCCGCGAGAGAATGAAGCGGATCGAAGAGGGCATCAAAGAGCTGGGCAGCCAGATCCTGAAAGA
ACACCCCGTGGAAAACACCCAGCTGCAGAACGAGAAGCTGTACCTGTACTACCTGCAGAATGGGCGGGAT
ATGTACGTGGACCAGGAACTGGACATCAACCGGCTGTCCGACTACGATGTGGACCATATCGTGCCTCAGA
GCTTTCTGAAGGACGACTCCATCGACAACAAGGTGCTGACCAGAAGCGACAAGAACCGGGGCAAGAGCGA
CAACGTGCCCTCCGAAGAGGTCGTGAAGAAGATGAAGAACTACTGGCGGCAGCTGCTGAACGCCAAGCTG
ATTACCCAGAGAAAGTTCGACAATCTGACCAAGGCCGAGAGAGGCGGCCTGAGCGAACTGGATAAGGCCG
GCTTCATCAAGAGACAGCTGGTGGAAACCCGGCAGATCACAAAGCACGTGGCACAGATCCTGGACTCCCG
GATGAACACTAAGTACGACGAGAATGACAAGCTGATCCGGGAAGTGAAAGTGATCACCCTGAAGTCCAAG
CTGGTGTCCGATTTCCGGAAGGATTTCCAGTTTTACAAAGTGCGCGAGATCAACAACTACCACCACGCCC
ACGACGCCTACCTGAACGCCGTCGTGGGAACCGCCCTGATCAAAAAGTACCCTAAGCTGGAAAGCGAGTT
CGTGTACGGCGACTACAAGGTGTACGACGTGCGGAAGATGATCGCCAAGAGCGAGCAGGAAATCGGCAAG
GCTACCGCCAAGTACTTCTTCTACAGCAACATCATGAACTTTTTCAAGACCGAGATTACCCTGGCCAACG
GCGAGATCCGGAAGCGGCCTCTGATCGAGACAAACGGCGAAACCGGGGAGATCGTGTGGGATAAGGGCCG
GGATTTTGCCACCGTGCGGAAAGTGCTGAGCATGCCCCAAGTGAATATCGTGAAAAAGACCGAGGTGCAG
ACAGGCGGCTTCAGCAAAGAGTCTATCCGGCCCAAGAGGAACAGCGATAAGCTGATCGCCAGAAAGAAGG
ACTGGGACCCTAAGAAGTACGGCGGCTTCGTCAGCCCCACCGTGGCCTATTCTGTGCTGGTGGTGGCCAA
AGTGGAAAAGGGCAAGTCCAAGAAACTGAAGAGTGTGAAAGAGCTGCTGGGGATCACCATCATGGAAAGA
AGCAGCTTCGAGAAGAATCCCATCGACTTTCTGGAAGCCAAGGGCTACAAAGAAGTGAAAAAGGACCTGA
TCATCAAGCTGCCTAAGTACTCCCTGTTCGAGCTGGAAAACGGCCGGAAGAGAATGCTGGCCTCTGCCCG
CTTTCTGCAGAAGGGAAACGAACTGGCCCTGCCCTCCAAATATGTGAACTTCCTGTACCTGGCCAGCCAC
TATGAGAAGCTGAAGGGCTCCCCCGAGGATAATGAGCAGAAACAGCTGTTTGTGGAACAGCACAAGCACT
ACCTGGACGAGATCATCGAGCAGATCAGCGAGTTCTCCAAGAGAGTGATCCTGGCCGACGCTAATCTGGA
CAAAGTGCTGTCCGCCTACAACAAGCACCGGGATAAGCCCATCAGAGAGCAGGCCGAGAATATCATCCAC
CTGTTTACCCTGACCAATCTGGGAGCCCCTCGGGCCTTCAAGTACTTTGACACCACCATCGACCGGAAGG
TGTACCGGAGCACCAAAGAGGTGCTGGACGCCACCCTGATCCACCAGAGCATCACCGGCCTGTACGAGAC
ACGGATCGACCTGTCTCAGCTGGGAGGTGACTCTGGCGGCTCAAAAAGAACCGCCGACGGCAGCGAATTC
GAGCCCAAGAAGAAGAGGAAAGTCTAACCGGTCATCATCACCATCACCATTGAGTTTAAACCCGCTGATC
AGCCTCGACTGTGCCTTCTAGTTGCCAGCCATCTGTTGTTTGCCCCTCCCCCGTGCCTTCCTTGACCCTG
GAAGGTGCCACTCCCACTGTCCTTTCCTAATAAAATGAGGAAATTGCATCGCATTGTCTGAGTAGGTGTC
ATTCTATTCTGGGGGGTGGGGTGGGGCAGGACAGCAAGGGGGAGGATTGGGAAGACAATAGCAGGCATGC
TGGGGATGCGGTGGGCTCTATGGCTTCTGAGGCGGAAAGAACCAGCTGGGGCTCGATACCGTCGACCTCT
AGCTAGAGCTTGGCGTAATCATGGTCATAGCTGTTTCCTGTGTGAAATTGTTATCCGCTCACAATTCCAC
ACAACATACGAGCCGGAAGCATAAAGTGTAAAGCCTAGGGTGCCTAATGAGTGAGCTAACTCACATTAAT
TGCGTTGCGCTCACTGCCCGCTTTCCAGTCGGGAAACCTGTCGTGCCAGCTGCATTAATGAATCGGCCAA
CGCGCGGGGAGAGGCGGTTTGCGTATTGGGCGCTCTTCCGCTTCCTCGCTCACTGACTCGCTGCGCTCGG
TCGTTCGGCTGCGGCGAGCGGTATCAGCTCACTCAAAGGCGGTAATACGGTTATCCACAGAATCAGGGGA
TAACGCAGGAAAGAACATGTGAGCAAAAGGCCAGCAAAAGGCCAGGAACCGTAAAAAGGCCGCGTTGCTG
GCGTTTTTCCATAGGCTCCGCCCCCCTGACGAGCATCACAAAAATCGACGCTCAAGTCAGAGGTGGCGAA
ACCCGACAGGACTATAAAGATACCAGGCGTTTCCCCCTGGAAGCTCCCTCGTGCGCTCTCCTGTTCCGAC
CCTGCCGCTTACCGGATACCTGTCCGCCTTTCTCCCTTCGGGAAGCGTGGCGCTTTCTCATAGCTCACGC
TGTAGGTATCTCAGTTCGGTG
Features (pLannotate 1.2.2; 19 found; start..end, strand, type, name):
    534..1394    -  CDS            AmpR: β-lactamase; bla; confers resistance to ampicillin, carbenicillin, and related antibiotics
   1395..1499    -  promoter       AmpR promoter: bla
   1570..1614    -  misc_feature   bom (fragment): basis of mobility region from pBR322
   1769..2148    +  enhancer       CMV enhancer: human cytomegalovirus immediate early enhancer
   2149..2352    +  promoter       CMV promoter: human cytomegalovirus (CMV) immediate early promoter
   2394..2412    +  promoter       T7 promoter: promoter for bacteriophage T7 RNA polymerase
   2483..2959    +  CDS            tadA: TADA_ECOLI - Also known as yfhC. Experimental evidence at protein level: Swiss-Prot protein existence level 1. Catalyzes the deamination of adenosine to inosine at the wobble position 34 of tRNA(Arg2). Essential for cell viability. From Escherichia coli (strain K12).
   3080..3571    +  CDS            tadA: TADA_ECOLI - Also known as yfhC. Experimental evidence at protein level: Swiss-Prot protein existence level 1. Catalyzes the deamination of adenosine to inosine at the wobble position 34 of tRNA(Arg2). Essential for cell viability. From Escherichia coli (strain K12).
   3671..4753    +  CDS            dCas9(N) (fragment): N-terminal portion of catalytically inactive Streptococcus pyogenes dCas9 carrying the D10A mutation (Zetsche et al., 2015)
   4803..5302    +  CDS            dCas9(N) (fragment): N-terminal portion of catalytically inactive Streptococcus pyogenes dCas9 carrying the D10A mutation (Zetsche et al., 2015)
   5303..7797    +  CDS            Cas9(C) (fragment): C-terminal portion of Streptococcus pyogenes Cas9 (Zetsche et al., 2015)
   7919..8143    +  polyA_signal   bGH poly(A) signal: bovine growth hormone polyadenylation signal
   8147..8168    +  promoter       SV40 promoter (fragment): SV40 enhancer and early promoter
   8173..8189    +  misc_feature   MCS (fragment): pBluescript multiple cloning site
   8238..8254    -  protein_bind   lac operator: The lac repressor binds to the lac operator to inhibit transcription in E. coli. This inhibition can be relieved by adding lactose or isopropyl-β-D-thiogalactopyranoside (IPTG). lac repressor encoded by lacI
   8262..8292    -  promoter       lac promoter: promoter for the E. coli lac operon
   8307..8328    -  protein_bind   CAP binding site: CAP binding activates transcription in the presence of cAMP. E. coli catabolite activator protein
   8341..8433    -  CDS            lacI (fragment): lac repressor; lacI; The lac repressor binds to the lac operator to inhibit transcription in E. coli. This inhibition can be relieved by adding lactose or isopropyl-β-D-thiogalactopyranoside (IPTG).
   8616..363     -  rep_origin     ori (across the origin): high-copy-number ColE1/pMB1/pBR322/pUC origin of replication
