[The description below was written by a language model from this plasmid's Addgene catalogue record and pLannotate feature annotations shown in this document.]
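Description:
pCMV_ABE‐NG‐loop is a mammalian expression plasmid of about 8.8 kb, built on a pCMV backbone, that encodes an adenine base editor described in the record as ABEmax fused to an SpCas9-NG "loop" variant. It is propagated in E. coli through a high-copy ColE1/pUC-type origin and selected with ampicillin via the β-lactamase gene and its native promoter. No mammalian selection marker is annotated. The short SV40 promoter, lac promoter/operator, lacI, MCS and bom annotations appear to be small backbone remnants rather than functional cassettes.

The payload is a single synthetic open reading frame cloned between NotI and AgeI sites. It is driven by the human CMV immediate-early enhancer and promoter and terminated by the bovine growth hormone polyadenylation signal. A T7 promoter sits just upstream of the coding region and could in principle support in vitro transcription. The feature table shows two tandem copies of E. coli TadA-derived adenosine deaminase followed by Streptococcus pyogenes Cas9 sequence. The N-terminal Cas9 portion matches a D10A-bearing reference, and the C-terminal portion matches ordinary Cas9, which is consistent with the nickase form used in base editors. The N-terminal Cas9 annotation is interrupted by a short unannotated gap, which may correspond to the "loop" modification, but the record does not define this change or list the NG PAM-relaxing substitutions. Linkers and nuclear localization signals are also not annotated.

The plasmid carries no guide RNA cassette, so a guide would have to be supplied separately. The associated publication concerns in vivo base editing in adult dystrophic mice, suggesting use for programmable A•T-to-G•C conversion at sites with relaxed NG PAMs in mammalian cells.
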