Addgene plasmid #187057: pCMV_ABE‐NG‐loop
Purpose: ABEmax-SpCas9-NG-loop
Depositing lab: Renzhi Han. Depositing organization: Ohio State University. Publication: Efficient precise in vivo base editing in adult dystrophic mice. Xu L, Zhang C, Li H, Wang P, Gao Y, Mokadam NA, Ma J, Arnold WD, Han R. Nat Commun. 2021 Jun 17;12(1):3719. doi: 10.1038/s41467-021-23996-y. PubMed 34140489.
Backbone
  Vector backbone: pCMV
  Vector type: Mammalian Expression, CRISPR
Growth in bacteria
  Bacterial resistance: Ampicillin, 100 μg/mL
  Growth temperature: 37°C
  Growth strain: DH5alpha
  Copy number: High Copy
Gene/Insert
  Gene/Insert name: ABE‐NG‐loop
  Species: Synthetic
  Promoter: CMV
  Cloning method: Restriction Enzyme; 5′ cloning site NotI (not destroyed); 3′ cloning site AgeI (not destroyed)
  Sequencing primers: 5′ TACGGTGGGAGGTCTATATAAGCAGAG
Terms and licenses: Academic/Nonprofit Terms; Industry Terms: Not Available to Industry
How to cite: pCMV_ABE‐NG‐loop was a gift from Renzhi Han (Addgene plasmid # 187057 ; http://n2t.net/addgene:187057 ; RRID:Addgene_187057)
